Addgene plasmid #138884: pPD134 ZF43x2-Spaced-Mid_EYFP
Purpose: EYFP reporter vector for the ZF43x2-Spaced-Mid promoter
Depositing lab: Joshua Leonard. Depositing organization: Northwestern University. Publication: The COMET toolkit for composing customizable genetic programs in mammalian cells. Donahue PS, Draut JW, Muldoon JJ, Edelstein HI, Bagheri N, Leonard JN. Nat Commun. 2020 Feb 7;11(1):779. doi: 10.1038/s41467-019-14147-5. PubMed 32034124.
Backbone
  Vector backbone: pPD032 Reporter Template v1 (Mid Spaced)
  Vector type: Mammalian Expression, Synthetic Biology
Growth in bacteria
  Bacterial resistance: Ampicillin, 100 μg/mL
  Growth temperature: 37°C
  Growth strain: DH5alpha
  Copy number: High Copy
Gene/Insert
  Gene/Insert name: ZF43x2-Spaced-Mid
  Species: Synthetic
  Promoter: ZF43x2-Spaced-Mid
  Cloning method: Restriction Enzyme; 5′ cloning site BglII (not destroyed); 3′ cloning site NheI (not destroyed)
  Sequencing primers: 5′ CGACACGGAAATGTTGAATAC; 3′ TAGAAGGCACAGTCGAGG
Terms and licenses: Academic/Nonprofit Terms; Industry Terms: Not Available to Industry
Depositor comments: Leonard Lab plasmid reference number: L1412
How to cite: pPD134 ZF43x2-Spaced-Mid_EYFP was a gift from Joshua Leonard (Addgene plasmid # 138884 ; http://n2t.net/addgene:138884 ; RRID:Addgene_138884)
