[The description below was written by a language model from this plasmid's Addgene catalogue record and pLannotate feature annotations shown in this document.]
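Description:
pPD134 ZF43x2-Spaced-Mid_EYFP is a 4,365 nt mammalian expression reporter plasmid from the COMET toolkit, a collection of parts for building customizable genetic programs in mammalian cells. It is built on the pPD032 Reporter Template v1 (Mid Spaced) backbone and is propagated in E. coli as a high-copy plasmid through a ColE1/pUC-type origin, with selection by the β-lactamase (AmpR) gene and its native promoter. An f1 phage origin and remnants of the lac promoter/operator region are also present as backbone carry-over.

The payload is a synthetic inducible promoter, ZF43x2-Spaced-Mid, cloned between retained BglII and NheI sites upstream of an EYFP coding sequence that is terminated by the bovine growth hormone polyadenylation signal. The name suggests two binding sites for the zinc-finger domain ZF43 in a "spaced" arrangement, though the feature table does not annotate these sites. It detects only a short fragment of a minimal TATA-box promoter just upstream of EYFP. A promoter of this type has low basal activity on its own, so yellow fluorescence should depend on a matching ZF43-based transcription factor being supplied in trans. What "Mid" refers to is not explained in the record.

Downstream of the reporter there is an SV40 early promoter followed by only a short fragment of a bleomycin-family resistance gene and the SV40 poly(A) signal, so a functional mammalian selection marker does not appear to be present. This suits transient transfection use. The stated purpose is to serve as the EYFP readout for the ZF43x2-Spaced-Mid promoter, for example when characterizing synthetic zinc-finger activators or inhibitors.
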