Features (pLannotate 1.2.2; 16 found; start..end, strand, type, name):
    173..189     +  promoter       minP (fragment): minimal TATA-box promoter with low basal activity
    231..947     +  CDS            EYFP: EYFP is a basic (constitutively fluorescent) green/yellow fluorescent protein published in 1996, derived from Aequorea victoria. It is reported to be a very rapidly-maturing weak dimer with high acid sensitivity.
   1001..1225    +  polyA_signal   bGH poly(A) signal: bovine growth hormone polyadenylation signal
   1229..1250    +  promoter       SV40 promoter (fragment): SV40 enhancer and early promoter
   1271..1699    +  rep_origin     f1 ori (sequence partly withheld): f1 bacteriophage origin of replication; arrow indicates direction of (+) strand synthesis
   1704..1726    +  promoter       SV40 promoter (fragment): SV40 enhancer and early promoter
   1727..1918    +  promoter       SV40 promoter: SV40 early promoter
   1945..2043    +  CDS            ble (fragment): BLE_KLEPN - Experimental evidence at protein level: Swiss-Prot protein existence level 1. Binding protein with a strong affinity to the bleomycin family of antibiotics. Binds to CL990; an antimitotic-antibiotic compound. From Klebsiella pneumoniae.
   2038..2159    +  polyA_signal   SV40 poly(A) signal: SV40 polyadenylation signal
   2232..2248    -  protein_bind   lac operator: The lac repressor binds to the lac operator to inhibit transcription in E. coli. This inhibition can be relieved by adding lactose or isopropyl-β-D-thiogalactopyranoside (IPTG). lac repressor encoded by lacI
   2256..2286    -  promoter       lac promoter: promoter for the E. coli lac operon
   2301..2322    -  protein_bind   CAP binding site: CAP binding activates transcription in the presence of cAMP. E. coli catabolite activator protein
   2335..2427    -  CDS            lacI (fragment): lac repressor; lacI; The lac repressor binds to the lac operator to inhibit transcription in E. coli. This inhibition can be relieved by adding lactose or isopropyl-β-D-thiogalactopyranoside (IPTG).
   2610..3198    -  rep_origin     ori: high-copy-number ColE1/pMB1/pBR322/pUC origin of replication
   3369..4229    -  CDS            AmpR: β-lactamase; bla; confers resistance to ampicillin, carbenicillin, and related antibiotics
   4230..4334    -  promoter       AmpR promoter: bla
>Addgene plasmid #138884 | pPD134 ZF43x2-Spaced-Mid_EYFP | addgene full sequence | sequence record 323525 | Addgene NGS Result
GACGGATCGGGAGATCTGAATTCGGATCCAGAGTGAGGACTACCTATAGAAGTAAGAGTGAGGACAATCG
TATACAAGTAGATCCCTCTAGAGGGAGATCCCATGAAGAATCTGCTTAGGGTTAGGCGTTTTGCGCTGCT
TCGCGATGTACGGGCCAGATATACGATCCCTCTAGAGGGTATATAATGGGGGCCACTAGTCTACTACCAG
AGCTCATCGCTAGCGCCACCATGGTGAGCAAGGGCGAGGAGCTGTTCACCGGGGTGGTGCCCATCCTGGT
CGAGCTGGACGGCGACGTAAACGGCCACAAGTTCAGCGTGTCCGGCGAGGGCGAGGGCGATGCCACCTAC
GGCAAGCTGACCCTGAAGTTCATCTGCACCACCGGCAAGCTGCCCGTGCCCTGGCCCACCCTCGTGACCA
CCTTCGGCTACGGCCTGCAGTGCTTCGCCCGCTACCCCGACCACATGAAGCAGCACGACTTCTTCAAGTC
CGCCATGCCCGAAGGCTACGTCCAGGAGCGCACCATCTTCTTCAAGGACGACGGCAACTACAAGACCCGC
GCCGAGGTGAAGTTCGAGGGCGACACCCTGGTGAACCGCATCGAGCTGAAGGGCATCGACTTCAAGGAGG
ACGGCAACATCCTGGGGCACAAGCTGGAGTACAACTACAACAGCCACAACGTCTATATCATGGCCGACAA
GCAGAAGAACGGCATCAAGGTGAACTTCAAGATCCGCCACAACATCGAGGACGGCAGCGTGCAGCTCGCC
GACCACTACCAGCAGAACACCCCCATCGGCGACGGCCCCGTGCTGCTGCCCGACAACCACTACCTGAGCT
ACCAGTCCGCCCTGAGCAAAGACCCCAACGAGAAGCGCGATCACATGGTCCTGCTGGAGTTCGTGACCGC
CGCCGGGATCACTCTCGGCATGGACGAGCTGTACAAGTAGGCGGCCGCTCGAGTCTAGAGGGCCCGTTTA
AACCCGCTGATCAGCCTCGACTGTGCCTTCTAGTTGCCAGCCATCTGTTGTTTGCCCCTCCCCCGTGCCT
TCCTTGACCCTGGAAGGTGCCACTCCCACTGTCCTTTCCTAATAAAATGAGGAAATTGCATCGCATTGTC
TGAGTAGGTGTCATTCTATTCTGGGGGGTGGGGTGGGGCAGGACAGCAAGGGGGAGGATTGGGAAGACAA
TAGCAGGCATGCTGGGGATGCGGTGGGCTCTATGGCTTCTGAGGCGGAAAGAACCAGCTGGGGCTCTAGG
GGGTATCCCC
[124 nt withheld, positions 1271-1394]
C
[91 nt withheld, positions 1396-1486]
A
[49 nt withheld, positions 1488-1536]
CCTTTGACGTTGGAGTCCACGTTCTTT
[37 nt withheld, positions 1564-1600]
ACCCTATCTCGGTCTATTCTTTTGATTTATAAGGGATTTTGCCGATTTCGGCCTATTGGTTAAAAAATGA
GCTGATTTAACAAAAATTTAACGCGAATTAATTCTGTGGAATGTGTGTCAGTTAGGCTCAATTAGTCAGC
AACCATAGTCCCGCCCCTAACTCCGCCCATCCCGCCCCTAACTCCGCCCAGTTCCGCCCATTCTCCGCCC
CATGGCTGACTAATTTTTTTTATTTATGCAGAGGCCGAGGCCGCCTCTGCCTCTGAGCTATTCCAGAAGT
AGTGAGGAGGCTTTTTTGGAGGCCTAGGCTTTTGCAAAAAGCTCCCGGGAGCTTGTATATCCATTTTCGG
AGGTTGGGCTTCGGAATCGTTTTCCGGGACGCCGGCTGGATGATCCTCCAGCGCGGGGATCTCATGCTGG
AGTTCTTCGCCCACCCCAACTTGTTTATTGCAGCTTATAATGGTTACAAATAAAGCAATAGCATCACAAA
TTTCACAAATAAAGCATTTTTTTCACTGCATTCTAGTTGTGGTTTGTCCAAACTCATCAATGTATCTTAT
CATGTCTGTATACCGTCGACCTCTAGCTAGAGCTTGGCGTAATCATGGTCATAGCTGTTTCCTGTGTGAA
ATTGTTATCCGCTCACAATTCCACACAACATACGAGCCGGAAGCATAAAGTGTAAAGCCTGGGGTGCCTA
ATGAGTGAGCTAACTCACATTAATTGCGTTGCGCTCACTGCCCGCTTTCCAGTCGGGAAACCTGTCGTGC
CAGCTGCATTAATGAATCGGCCAACGCGCGGGGAGAGGCGGTTTGCGTATTGGGCGCTCTTCCGCTTCCT
CGCTCACTGACTCGCTGCGCTCGGTCGTTCGGCTGCGGCGAGCGGTATCAGCTCACTCAAAGGCGGTAAT
ACGGTTATCCACAGAATCAGGGGATAACGCAGGAAAGAACATGTGAGCAAAAGGCCAGCAAAAGGCCAGG
AACCGTAAAAAGGCCGCGTTGCTGGCGTTTTTCCATAGGCTCCGCCCCCCTGACGAGCATCACAAAAATC
GACGCTCAAGTCAGAGGTGGCGAAACCCGACAGGACTATAAAGATACCAGGCGTTTCCCCCTGGAAGCTC
CCTCGTGCGCTCTCCTGTTCCGACCCTGCCGCTTACCGGATACCTGTCCGCCTTTCTCCCTTCGGGAAGC
GTGGCGCTTTCTCATAGCTCACGCTGTAGGTATCTCAGTTCGGTGTAGGTCGTTCGCTCCAAGCTGGGCT
GTGTGCACGAACCCCCCGTTCAGCCCGACCGCTGCGCCTTATCCGGTAACTATCGTCTTGAGTCCAACCC
GGTAAGACACGACTTATCGCCACTGGCAGCAGCCACTGGTAACAGGATTAGCAGAGCGAGGTATGTAGGC
GGTGCTACAGAGTTCTTGAAGTGGTGGCCTAACTACGGCTACACTAGAAGAACAGTATTTGGTATCTGCG
CTCTGCTGAAGCCAGTTACCTTCGGAAAAAGAGTTGGTAGCTCTTGATCCGGCAAACAAACCACCGCTGG
TAGCGGTGGTTTTTTTGTTTGCAAGCAGCAGATTACGCGCAGAAAAAAAGGATCTCAAGAAGATCCTTTG
ATCTTTTCTACGGGGTCTGACGCTCAGTGGAACGAAAACTCACGTTAAGGGATTTTGGTCATGAGATTAT
CAAAAAGGATCTTCACCTAGATCCTTTTAAATTAAAAATGAAGTTTTAAATCAATCTAAAGTATATATGA
GTAAACTTGGTCTGACAGTTACCAATGCTTAATCAGTGAGGCACCTATCTCAGCGATCTGTCTATTTCGT
TCATCCATAGTTGCCTGACTCCCCGTCGTGTAGATAACTACGATACGGGAGGGCTTACCATCTGGCCCCA
GTGCTGCAATGATACCGCGAGATCCACGCTCACCGGCTCCAGATTTATCAGCAATAAACCAGCCAGCCGG
AAGGGCCGAGCGCAGAAGTGGTCCTGCAACTTTATCCGCCTCCATCCAGTCTATTAATTGTTGCCGGGAA
GCTAGAGTAAGTAGTTCGCCAGTTAATAGTTTGCGCAACGTTGTTGCCATTGCTACAGGCATCGTGGTGT
CACGCTCGTCGTTTGGTATGGCTTCATTCAGCTCCGGTTCCCAACGATCAAGGCGAGTTACATGATCCCC
CATGTTGTGCAAAAAAGCGGTTAGCTCCTTCGGTCCTCCGATCGTTGTCAGAAGTAAGTTGGCCGCAGTG
TTATCACTCATGGTTATGGCAGCACTGCATAATTCTCTTACTGTCATGCCATCCGTAAGATGCTTTTCTG
TGACTGGTGAGTACTCAACCAAGTCATTCTGAGAATAGTGTATGCGGCGACCGAGTTGCTCTTGCCCGGC
GTCAATACGGGATAATACCGCGCCACATAGCAGAACTTTAAAAGTGCTCATCATTGGAAAACGTTCTTCG
GGGCGAAAACTCTCAAGGATCTTACCGCTGTTGAGATCCAGTTCGATGTAACCCACTCGTGCACCCAACT
GATCTTCAGCATCTTTTACTTTCACCAGCGTTTCTGGGTGAGCAAAAACAGGAAGGCAAAATGCCGCAAA
AAAGGGAATAAGGGCGACACGGAAATGTTGAATACTCATACTCTTCCTTTTTCAATATTATTGAAGCATT
TATCAGGGTTATTGTCTCATGAGCGGATACATATTTGAATGTATTTAGAAAAATAAACAAATAGGGGTTC
CGCGCACATTTCCCCGAAAAGTGCCACCTGACGTC
