>Addgene plasmid #138884 | pPD134 ZF43x2-Spaced-Mid_EYFP | depositor partial sequence | sequence record 268435 | ZF43x2-Spaced-Mid promoter
AGATCTGAATTCGGATCCAGAGTGAGGACTACCTATAGAAGTAAGAGTGAGGACAATCGTATACAAGTAG
ATCCCTCTAGAGGGAGATCCCATGAAGAATCTGCTTAGGGTTAGGCGTTTTGCGCTGCTTCGCGATGTAC
GGGCCAGATATACGATCCCTCTAGAGGGTATATAATGGGGGCCACTAGTCTACTACCAGAGCTCATCGCT
AGC
